Addgene plasmid #32581: pENTR-L1-ESYN-R5
Depositing lab: Matthew Nolan. Depositing organization: University of Edinburgh. Publication: A Molecular Toolbox for Rapid Generation of Viral Vectors to Up- or Down-Regulate Neuronal Gene Expression in vivo. White MD, Milne RV, Nolan MF. Front Mol Neurosci. 2011;4:8. Epub 2011 Jul 4. 10.3389/fnmol.2011.00008 PubMed 21772812.
Backbone
  Vector backbone: pDONR221 P1-P5r
  Backbone manufacturer: Invitrogen
  Vector type: Gateway cloning vector
Growth in bacteria
  Bacterial resistance: Kanamycin, 50 μg/mL
  Growth temperature: 30°C
  Growth strain: Stbl2
  Copy number: High Copy
Gene/Insert
  Gene/Insert name: Enhanced Synapsin Promoter
  Species: H. sapiens (human)
  Cloning method: Gateway Cloning
  Sequencing primers: 5′ M13 Forward
Resource information
  A portion of this plasmid was derived from a plasmid made by: SYN and ESYN sequences used in these plasmids were provided by Hiroyuki Hioki from the Graduate School of Medicine, Kyoto University, Japan
Terms and licenses: Academic/Nonprofit Terms; Industry Terms: Not Available to Industry
Depositor comments: Gene Therapy 14, 872-882 (June 2007) doi:10.1038/sj.gt.3302924 Efficient gene transduction of neurons by lentivirus with enhanced neuron-specific promoters H Hioki, H Kameda, H Nakamura, T Okunomiya, K Ohira, K Nakamura, M Kuroda, T Furuta and T Kaneko
How to cite: pENTR-L1-ESYN-R5 was a gift from Matthew Nolan (Addgene plasmid # 32581 ; http://n2t.net/addgene:32581 ; RRID:Addgene_32581)
