[The description below was written by a language model from this plasmid's Addgene catalogue record and pLannotate feature annotations shown in this document.]
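Description:
pENTR-L1-ESYN-R5 is a small (about 3.4 kb) Gateway entry clone built by recombination into the Invitrogen pDONR221 P1-P5r donor backbone. It is a bacterial cloning intermediate rather than an expression vector. It replicates at high copy from a ColE1/pUC-type origin and is selected with kanamycin through the aph(3')-Ia resistance gene. The annotated backbone also carries the rrnB T1 and T2 transcription terminators upstream of the recombination cassette, which insulate the insert from read-through transcription in E. coli. A T7 promoter lies beyond the attR5 end of the cassette, and short lacI and lacZα fragments are backbone remnants with no evident function here.

The payload is the enhanced synapsin (ESYN) promoter, listed as human in origin. In the feature table it appears as a human cytomegalovirus immediate-early enhancer placed directly upstream of a human synapsin I promoter fragment. This hybrid design is intended to raise transcriptional output while keeping the neuron-specific character of the synapsin promoter. The element is flanked by attL1 on one side and attR5 on the other (the attR5 site spans the numbering origin of the circular sequence). These sites mark it as the first-position module in a MultiSite Gateway LR reaction. There it is joined in a defined order and orientation to a second entry clone with compatible sites, carrying for example a coding sequence or knockdown cassette, and both are transferred into a destination vector. According to the associated publication, the plasmid belongs to a modular toolbox for rapidly assembling viral vectors that up- or down-regulate gene expression in neurons in vivo, with this clone supplying the neuron-directed promoter.
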