Features (pLannotate 1.2.2; 11 found; start..end, strand, type, name):
    172..190     -  promoter       T7 promoter: promoter for bacteriophage T7 RNA polymerase
    324..1133    +  CDS            KanR: aminoglycoside phosphotransferase; aph(3')-Ia; confers resistance to kanamycin in bacteria or G418 (Geneticin®) in eukaryotes
   1280..1868    +  rep_origin     ori: high-copy-number ColE1/pMB1/pBR322/pUC origin of replication
   2051..2143    +  CDS            lacI (fragment): lac repressor; lacI; The lac repressor binds to the lac operator to inhibit transcription in E. coli. This inhibition can be relieved by adding lactose or isopropyl-β-D-thiogalactopyranoside (IPTG).
   2198..2225    -  terminator     rrnB T2 terminator: transcription terminator T2 from the E. coli rrnB gene
   2357..2400    +  terminator     rrnB T1 terminator: Escherichia coli rrnB; transcription terminator T1 from the E. coli rrnB gene
   2447..2483    -  CDS            lacZα (fragment): LacZα fragment of β-galactosidase; lacZ fragment
   2499..2598    +  protein_bind   attL1: mutant version of attL; recombination site for the Gateway® LR reaction LR Clonase™
   2661..2964    +  enhancer       CMV enhancer: human cytomegalovirus immediate early enhancer
   2990..3369    +  promoter       hSyn promoter (fragment): human synapsin I promoter; confers neuron-specific expression (Kügler et al., 2003)
   3371..116     +  protein_bind   attR5 (across the origin): mutant version of attR; recombination site for the Gateway® LR reaction LR Clonase™
>Addgene plasmid #32581 | pENTR-L1-ESYN-R5 | depositor full sequence | sequence record 37838 | pENTR-L1-ESYN-R5 sequence 3378 bps
TATACAAAAGTTGAACGAGAAACGTAAAATGATATAAATATCAATATATTAAATTAGATTTTGCATAAAA
AACAGACTACATAATACTGTAAAACACAACATATCCAGTCACTATGAATCAACTACTTAGATGGTATTAG
TGACCTGTACTGCAGGGCGGCCGCGATATCCCCTATAGTGAGTCGTATTACATGGTCATAGCTGTTTCCT
GGCAGCTCTGGCCCGTGTCTCAAAATCTCTGATGTTACATTGCACAAGATAAAAATATATCATCATGAAC
AATAAAACTGTCTGCTTACATAAACAGTAATACAAGGGGTGTTATGAGCCATATTCAACGGGAAACGTCG
AGGCCGCGATTAAATTCCAACATGGATGCTGATTTATATGGGTATAAATGGGCTCGCGATAATGTCGGGC
AATCAGGTGCGACAATCTATCGCTTGTATGGGAAGCCCGATGCGCCAGAGTTGTTTCTGAAACATGGCAA
AGGTAGCGTTGCCAATGATGTTACAGATGAGATGGTCAGACTAAACTGGCTGACGGAATTTATGCCTCTT
CCGACCATCAAGCATTTTATCCGTACTCCTGATGATGCATGGTTACTCACCACTGCGATCCCCGGAAAAA
CAGCATTCCAGGTATTAGAAGAATATCCTGATTCAGGTGAAAATATTGTTGATGCGCTGGCAGTGTTCCT
GCGCCGGTTGCATTCGATTCCTGTTTGTAATTGTCCTTTTAACAGCGATCGCGTATTTCGTCTCGCTCAG
GCGCAATCACGAATGAATAACGGTTTGGTTGATGCGAGTGATTTTGATGACGAGCGTAATGGCTGGCCTG
TTGAACAAGTCTGGAAAGAAATGCATAAACTTTTGCCATTCTCACCGGATTCAGTCGTCACTCATGGTGA
TTTCTCACTTGATAACCTTATTTTTGACGAGGGGAAATTAATAGGTTGTATTGATGTTGGACGAGTCGGA
ATCGCAGACCGATACCAGGATCTTGCCATCCTATGGAACTGCCTCGGTGAGTTTTCTCCTTCATTACAGA
AACGGCTTTTTCAAAAATATGGTATTGATAATCCTGATATGAATAAATTGCAGTTTCATTTGATGCTCGA
TGAGTTTTTCTAATCAGAATTGGTTAATTGGTTGTAACACTGGCAGAGCATTACGCTGACTTGACGGGAC
GGCGCAAGCTCATGACCAAAATCCCTTAACGTGAGTTACGCGTCGTTCCACTGAGCGTCAGACCCCGTAG
AAAAGATCAAAGGATCTTCTTGAGATCCTTTTTTTCTGCGCGTAATCTGCTGCTTGCAAACAAAAAAACC
ACCGCTACCAGCGGTGGTTTGTTTGCCGGATCAAGAGCTACCAACTCTTTTTCCGAAGGTAACTGGCTTC
AGCAGAGCGCAGATACCAAATACTGTTCTTCTAGTGTAGCCGTAGTTAGGCCACCACTTCAAGAACTCTG
TAGCACCGCCTACATACCTCGCTCTGCTAATCCTGTTACCAGTGGCTGCTGCCAGTGGCGATAAGTCGTG
TCTTACCGGGTTGGACTCAAGACGATAGTTACCGGATAAGGCGCAGCGGTCGGGCTGAACGGGGGGTTCG
TGCACACAGCCCAGCTTGGAGCGAACGACCTACACCGAACTGAGATACCTACAGCGTGAGCTATGAGAAA
GCGCCACGCTTCCCGAAGGGAGAAAGGCGGACAGGTATCCGGTAAGCGGCAGGGTCGGAACAGGAGAGCG
CACGAGGGAGCTTCCAGGGGGAAACGCCTGGTATCTTTATAGTCCTGTCGGGTTTCGCCACCTCTGACTT
GAGCGTCGATTTTTGTGATGCTCGTCAGGGGGGCGGAGCCTATGGAAAAACGCCAGCAACGCGGCCTTTT
TACGGTTCCTGGCCTTTTGCTGGCCTTTTGCTCACATGTTCTTTCCTGCGTTATCCCCTGATTCTGTGGA
TAACCGTATTACCGCCTTTGAGTGAGCTGATACCGCTCGCCGCAGCCGAACGACCGAGCGCAGCGAGTCA
GTGAGCGAGGAAGCGGAAGAGCGCCCAATACGCAAACCGCCTCTCCCCGCGCGTTGGCCGATTCATTAAT
GCAGCTGGCACGACAGGTTTCCCGACTGGAAAGCGGGCAGTGAGCGCAACGCAATTAATACGCGTACCGC
TAGCCAGGAAGAGTTTGTAGAAACGCAAAAAGGCCATCCGTCAGGATGGCCTTCTGCTTAGTTTGATGCC
TGGCAGTTTATGGCGGGCGTCCTGCCCGCCACCCTCCGGGCCGTTGCTTCACAACGTTCAAATCCGCTCC
CGGCGGATTTGTCCTACTCAGGAGAGCGTTCACCGACAAACAACAGATAAAACGAAAGGCCCAGTCTTCC
GACTGAGCCTTTCGTTTTATTTGATGCCTGGCAGTTCCCTACTCTCGCGTTAACGCTAGCATGGATGTTT
TCCCAGTCACGACGTTGTAAAACGACGGCCAGTCTTAAGCTCGGGCCCCAAATAATGATTTTATTTTGAC
TGATAGTGACCTGTTCGTTGCAACAAATTGATGAGCAATGCTTTTTTATAATGCCAACTTTGTACAAAAA
AGCAGGCTTATAGTTATTAATAGTAATCAATTACGGGGTCATTAGTTCATAGCCCATATATGGAGTTCCG
CGTTACATAACTTACGGTAAATGGCCCGCCTGGCTGACCGCCCAACGACCCCCGCCCATTGACGTCAATA
ATGACGTATGTTCCCATAGTAACGCCAATAGGGACTTTCCATTGACGTCAATGGGTGGAGTATTTACGGT
AAACTGCCCACTTGGCAGTACATCAAGTGTATCATATGCCAAGTACGCCCCCTATTGACGTCAATGACGG
TAAATGGCCCGCCTGGCATTATGCCCAGTACATGACCTTATGGGACTTTCCTACTTGGCAGTACATCTAC
GTATTAGTCATCGCTATTACCATGGCACCTGCAGAGGGCCCTGCGTATGAGTGCAAGTGGGTTTTAGGAC
CAGGATGAGGCGGGGTGGGGGTGCCTACCTGACGACCGACCCCGACCCACTGGACAAGCACCCAACCCCC
ATTCCCCAAATTGCGCATCCCCTATCAGAGAGGGGGAGGGGAAACAGGATGCGGCGAGGCGCGTGCGCAC
TGCCAGCTTCAGCACCGCGGACAGTGCCTTCGCCCCCGCCTGGCGGCGCGCGCCACCGCCGCCTCAGCAC
TGAAGGCGCGCTGACGTCACTCGCCGGTCCCCCGCAAACTCCCCTTCCCGGCCACCTTGGTCGCGTCCGC
GCCGCCGCCGGCCCAGCCGGACCGCACCACGCGAGGCGCGAGATAGGGGGGCACGGGCGCGACCATCTGC
GCTGCGGCGACAACTTTG
