>Addgene plasmid #32581 | pENTR-L1-ESYN-R5 | addgene partial sequence | sequence record 39009 | M13rev
CGCGGCCGCCCTGCAGTACAGGTCACTAATACCATCTAAGTAGTTGATTCATAGTGACTGGATATGTTGT
GTTTTACAGTATTATGTAGTCTGTTTTTTATGCAAAATCTAATTTAATATATTGATATTTATATCATTTC
TACGTTTCTCGTTCAACTTTTGTATACAAAGTTGTCGCCGCAGCGCAGATGGTCGCGCCCGTGCCCCCCT
ATCTCGCGCCTCGCGTGGTGCGGTCCGGCTGGGCCGGCGGCGGCGCGGACGCGACCAAGGTGGCCGGGAA
GGGGAGTTTGCGGGGGACCGGCGAGTGACGTCAGCGCGCCTTCAGTGCTGAGGCGGCGGTGGCGCGCGCC
GCCAGGCGGGGGCGAAGGCACTGTCCGCGGTGCTGAAGCTGGCAGTGCGCACGCGCCTCGCCGCATCCTG
TTTCCCCTCCCCCTCTCTGATAGGGGATGCGCAATTTGGGGAATGGGGGTTGGGTGCTTGTCCAGTGGGT
CGGGGTCGGTCGTCAGGTAGGCACCCCCACCCCGCCTCATCCTGGTCCTAAAACCCACTTGCACTCATAC
GCAGGGCCCTCTGCAGGTGCCATGGTAATAGCGATGACTAATACGTAGATGTACTGCCAAGTAGGAAAGT
CCCATAAGGTCATGTACTGGGCATAATGCCAGGCGGGCCATTTACCGTCATTGACGTCAATAGGGGGCGT
ACTTGGCATATGATACACTTGATGTACTGCCAAGTGGGCAGTTTACCGTAAATACTCCACCCATTGACGT
CAATG
