>Addgene plasmid #32581 | pENTR-L1-ESYN-R5 | addgene partial sequence | sequence record 39010 | M13pUC-Fwd 5'-CCCAGTCACGACGTTGTAAAACG-3'
AATAATGATTTTATTTTGACTGATAGTGACCTGTTCGTTGCAACAAATTGATGAGCAATGCTTTTTTATA
ATGCCAACTTTGTACAAAAAAGCATACTAGTTATTAATAGTAATCAATTACGGGGTCATTAGTTCATAGC
CCATATATGGAGTTCCGCGTTACATAACTTACGGTAAATGGCCCGCCTGGCTGACCGCCCAACGACCCCC
GCCCATTGACGTCAATAATGACGTATGTTCCCATAGTAACGCCAATAGGGACTTTCCATTGACGTCAATG
GGTGGAGTATTTACGGTAAACTGCCCACTTGGCAGTACATCAAGTGTATCATATGCCAAGTACGCCCCCT
ATTGACGTCAATGACGGTAAATGGCCCGCCTGGCATTATGCCCAGTACATGACCTTATGGGACTTTCCTA
CTTGGCAGTACATCTACGTATTAGTCATCGCTATTACCATGGCACCTGCAGAGGGCCCTGCGTATGAGTG
CAAGTGGGTTTTAGGACCAGGATGAGGCGGGGTGGGGGTGCCTACCTGACGACCGACCCCGACCCACTGG
ACAAGCACCCAACCCCCATTCCCCAAATTGCGCATCCCCTATCAGAGAGGGGGAGGGGAAACAGGAT
